Addgene plasmid #185793: pET15 PemrR-gfp biosensor
Purpose: The pET15 PemrR-gfp biosensor is transcriptional fusion of GFP with the promoter of the emrRAB operon. This biosensor is responsive to monoaromatics, such as vanillin and syringaldehyde.
Depositing lab: Steven Hallam. Depositing organization: University of British Columbia. Publication: An Improved Whole-Cell Biosensor for the Discovery of Lignin-Transforming Enzymes in Functional Metagenomic Screens. Ho JCH, Pawar SV, Hallam SJ, Yadav VG. ACS Synth Biol. 2018 Feb 16;7(2):392-398. doi: 10.1021/acssynbio.7b00412. Epub 2017 Dec 4. PubMed 29182267.
Backbone
  Vector backbone: pET15b
  Backbone manufacturer: Addgene
  Backbone size w/o insert (bp): 5708
  Total vector size (bp): 6829
  Modifications to backbone: A modified pET15b vector with a thrombin cleavage site and one of its his-tag removed. A TEV cleavage site is added.
  Vector type: Bacterial Expression
Growth in bacteria
  Bacterial resistance: Ampicillin, 100 μg/mL
  Growth temperature: 37°C
  Growth strain: DH5alpha
  Copy number: High Copy
Gene/Insert
  Gene/Insert name: pEmrR-gfp
  Species: Synthetic
  Insert size (bp): 1121
  Promoter: PemrR
  Tag / fusion protein: EGFP
  Cloning method: Restriction Enzyme; 5′ cloning site SgrAI (unknown if destroyed); 3′ cloning site BglIII (unknown if destroyed)
  Sequencing primers: 5′ caccggcgactagtCGCAGCATTATCATCC; 3′ agatctgctagcTATAAACGCAGAAAGGC
Terms and licenses: Academic/Nonprofit Terms; Industry Terms: Not Available to Industry
How to cite: pET15 PemrR-gfp biosensor was a gift from Steven Hallam (Addgene plasmid # 185793 ; http://n2t.net/addgene:185793 ; RRID:Addgene_185793)
