[The description below was written by a language model from this plasmid's Addgene catalogue record and pLannotate feature annotations shown in this document.]
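Description:
pET15 PemrR-gfp biosensor is a bacterial reporter plasmid built on a modified pET15b backbone. According to the record, the thrombin site and one His-tag were removed from that backbone and a TEV protease site was added. It is propagated in E. coli under ampicillin selection (β-lactamase with its own promoter) and replicates from a ColE1/pMB1-type origin. The catalogue lists it as high copy, although the annotation also shows the pBR322-derived bom region and the rop gene, which normally moderates copy number. Several scattered tetracycline-resistance fragments are non-functional remnants of the pBR322 lineage. The sequenced record (6,804 nt) is slightly shorter than the catalogue size of 6,829 bp.

The payload is a roughly 1.1 kb synthetic cassette, recorded as cloned between SgrAI and BglII sites, which places it upstream of the backbone's T7 expression region. It carries the E. coli emrRAB promoter region, annotated as the end of the neighbouring ygaH gene, the intergenic sequence and the first part of the emrR (mprA) coding sequence. This is followed by a GFP open reading frame. The catalogue calls the reporter EGFP, whereas the sequence annotation identifies it as the rapidly maturing GFPmut2 variant. The rrnB T1 and T7Te terminators close the cassette and insulate it from the downstream T7 promoter, lac operator, RBS, TEV site and T7 terminator, which remain with no gene of interest annotated. lacI is also retained.

EmrR is a negative regulator of the emr multidrug operon, so fluorescence reports activity of this promoter. The stated purpose is a whole-cell biosensor responsive to monoaromatics such as vanillin and syringaldehyde, used in functional metagenomic screens for lignin-transforming enzymes.
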