Features (pLannotate 1.2.2; 24 found; start..end, strand, type, name):
    308..932     -  CDS            TcR (fragment): tetracycline efflux protein; tet; confers resistance to tetracycline
    947..968     -  protein_bind   CAP binding site: CAP binding activates transcription in the presence of cAMP. E. coli catabolite activator protein
    981..2063    -  CDS            lacI: lac repressor; lacI; The lac repressor binds to the lac operator to inhibit transcription in E. coli. This inhibition can be relieved by adding lactose or isopropyl-β-D-thiogalactopyranoside (IPTG).
   2064..2141    -  promoter       lacI promoter: lacI
   2149..2393    -  CDS            TcR (fragment): tetracycline efflux protein; tet; confers resistance to tetracycline
   2399..2473    +  CDS            ygaH (fragment): YGAH_ECOLI - Protein predicted: Swiss-Prot protein existence level 4. From Escherichia coli (strain K12).
   2567..2638    +  CDS            mprA (fragment): MPRA_ECOLI - Also known as emrR. Experimental evidence at transcript level: Swiss-Prot protein existence level 2. Negative regulator of the multidrug operon emrAB. From Escherichia coli (strain K12).
   2669..3382    +  CDS            GFPmut2: GFPmut2 is a basic (constitutively fluorescent) green fluorescent protein published in 1996, derived from Aequorea victoria. It is reported to be a very rapidly-maturing weak dimer.
   3402..3473    +  terminator     rrnB T1 terminator: transcription terminator T1 from the E. coli rrnB gene
   3489..3516    +  terminator     T7Te terminator: phage T7 early transcription terminator
   3549..3567    +  promoter       T7 promoter: promoter for bacteriophage T7 RNA polymerase
   3568..3592    +  protein_bind   lac operator: The lac repressor binds to the lac operator to inhibit transcription in E. coli. This inhibition can be relieved by adding lactose or isopropyl-β-D-thiogalactopyranoside (IPTG). lac repressor encoded by lacI
   3607..3629    +  RBS            RBS: efficient ribosome binding site from bacteriophage T7 gene 10 (Olins and Rangwala, 1989)
   3672..3692    +  CDS            TEV site: tobacco etch virus (TEV) protease recognition and cleavage site
   3711..3760    +  CDS            SET1 (fragment): solubility-enhancement tag derived from T7 phage gene 10B
   3768..3815    +  terminator     T7 terminator: transcription terminator for bacteriophage T7 RNA polymerase
   3838..3942    -  CDS            TcR (fragment): tetracycline efflux protein; tet; confers resistance to tetracycline
   3990..4018    -  promoter       tet promoter: E. coli promoter for tetracycline efflux protein gene
   4131..4235    +  promoter       AmpR promoter: bla
   4236..5096    +  CDS            AmpR: β-lactamase; bla; confers resistance to ampicillin, carbenicillin, and related antibiotics
   5267..5855    +  rep_origin     ori: high-copy-number ColE1/pMB1/pBR322/pUC origin of replication
   6041..6180    -  misc_feature   bom: basis of mobility region from pBR322
   6282..6473    -  CDS            rop: Rop protein, which maintains plasmids at low copy number; rop
   6490..66      +  CDS            YPB1_ECOLX (across the origin): Protein predicted: Swiss-Prot protein existence level 4. From Escherichia coli.
>Addgene plasmid #185793 | pET15 PemrR-gfp biosensor | addgene full sequence | sequence record 368890 | Addgene NGS Result
CAGGTCGCAGACGTTTTGCAGCAGCAGTCGCTTCACGTTCGCTCGCGTATCGGTGATTCATTCTGCTAAC
CAGTAAGGCAACCCCGCCAGCCTAGCCGGGTCCTCAACGACAGGAGCACGATCATGCGCACCCGTGGCCA
GGACCCAACGCTGCCCGAGATGCGCCGCGTGCGGCTGCTGGAGATGGCGGACGCGATGGATATGTTCTGC
CAAGGGTTGGTTTGCGCATTCACAGTTCTCCGCAAGAATTGATTGGCTCCAATTCTTGGAGTGGTGAATC
CGTTAGCGAGGTGCCGCCGGCTTCCATTCAGGTCGAGGTGGCCCGGCTCCATGCACCGCGACGCAACGCG
GGGAGGCAGACAAGGTATAGGGCGGCGCCTACAATCCATGCCAACCCGTTCCATGTGCTCGCCGAGGCGG
CATAAATCGCCGTGACGATCAGCGGTCCAATGATCGAAGTTAGGCTGGTAAGAGCCGCGAGCGATCCTTG
AAGCTGTCCCTGATGGTCGTCATCTACCTGCCTGGACAGCATGGCCTGCAACGCGGGCATCCCGATGCCG
CCGGAAGCGAGAAGAATCATAATGGGGAAGGCCATCCAGCCTCGCGTCGCGAACGCCAGCAAGACGTAGC
CCAGCGCGTCGGCCGCCATGCCGGCGATAATGGCCTGCTTCTCGCCGAAACGTTTGGTGGCGGGACCAGT
GACGAAGGCTTGAGCGAGGGCGTGCAAGATTCCGAATACCGCAAGCGACAGGCCGATCATCGTCGCGCTC
CAGCGAAAGCGGTCCTCGCCGAAAATGACCCAGAGCGCTGCCGGCACCTGTCCTACGAGTTGCATGATAA
AGAAGACAGTCATAAGTGCGGCGACGATAGTCATGCCCCGCGCCCACCGGAAGGAGCTGACTGGGTTGAA
GGCTCTCAAGGGCATCGGTCGAGATCCCGGTGCCTAATGAGTGAGCTAACTTACATTAATTGCGTTGCGC
TCACTGCCCGCTTTCCAGTCGGGAAACCTGTCGTGCCAGCTGCATTAATGAATCGGCCAACGCGCGGGGA
GAGGCGGTTTGCGTATTGGGCGCCAGGGTGGTTTTTCTTTTCACCAGTGAGACGGGCAACAGCTGATTGC
CCTTCACCGCCTGGCCCTGAGAGAGTTGCAGCAAGCGGTCCACGCTGGTTTGCCCCAGCAGGCGAAAATC
CTGTTTGATGGTGGTTAACGGCGGGATATAACATGAGCTGTCTTCGGTATCGTCGTATCCCACTACCGAG
ATATCCGCACCAACGCGCAGCCCGGACTCGGTAATGGCGCGCATTGCGCCCAGCGCCATCTGATCGTTGG
CAACCAGCATCGCAGTGGGAACGATGCCCTCATTCAGCATTTGCATGGTTTGTTGAAAACCGGACATGGC
ACTCCAGTCGCCTTCCCGTTCCGCTATCGGCTGAATTTGATTGCGAGTGAGATATTTATGCCAGCCAGCC
AGACGCAGACGCGCCGAGACAGAACTTAATGGGCCCGCTAACAGCGCGATTTGCTGGTGACCCAATGCGA
CCAGATGCTCCACGCCCAGTCGCGTACCGTCTTCATGGGAGAAAATAATACTGTTGATGGGTGTCTGGTC
AGAGACATCAAGAAATAACGCCGGAACATTAGTGCAGGCAGCTTCCACAGCAATGGCATCCTGGTCATCC
AGCGGATAGTTAATGATCAGCCCACTGACGCGTTGCGCGAGAAGATTGTGCACCGCCGCTTTACAGGCTT
CGACGCCGCTTCGTTCTACCATCGACACCACCACGCTGGCACCCAGTTGATCGGCGCGAGATTTAATCGC
CGCGACAATTTGCGACGGCGCGTGCAGGGCCAGACTGGAGGTGGCAACGCCAATCAGCAACGACTGTTTG
CCCGCCAGTTGTTGTGCCACGCGGTTGGGAATGTAATTCAGCTCCGCCATCGCCGCTTCCACTTTTTCCC
GCGTTTTCGCAGAAACGTGGCTGGCCTGGTTCACCACGCGGGAAACGGTCTGATAAGAGACACCGGCATA
CTCTGCGACATCGTATAACGTTACTGGTTTCACATTCACCACCCTGAATTGACTCTCTTCCGGGCGCTAT
CATGCCATACCGCGAAAGGTTTTGCGCCATTCGATGGTGTCCGGGATCTCGACGCTCTCCCTTATGCGAC
TCCTGCATTAGGAAGCAGCCCAGTAGTAGGTTGAGGCCGTTGAGCACCGCCGCCGCAAGGAATGGTGCAT
GCAAGGAGATGGCGCCCAACAGTCCCCCGGCCACGGGGCCTGCCACCATACCCACGCCGAAACAAGCGCT
CATGAGCCCGAAGTGGCGAGCCCGATCTTCCCCATCGGTGATGTCGGCGATATAGGCGCCAGCAACCGCA
CCTGTGGCGCCGGCGACTAGTCGCAGCATTATCATCCCAACACTGCTTAGTGCGCTGGCCTATGGGCTCG
CCTGGAAAGTGATGGCGATTATATAACCCACAAGAATCATTTTTCTAAAACAATACATTTACTTTATTTG
TCACTGTCGTTACTATATCGGCTGAAATTAATGAGGTCATACCCAAATGGATAGTTCGTTTACGCCCATT
GAACAAATGCTAAAATTTCGCGCCAGCCGCCACGAAGATTTTCCTTGGATCGTCTAGATTTAAGAAGGAG
ATATAGATATGAGTAAAGGAGAAGAACTTTTCACTGGAGTTGTCCCAATTCTTGTTGAATTAGATGGTGA
TGTTAATGGGCACAAATTTTCTGTCAGTGGAGAGGGTGAAGGTGATGCAACATACGGAAAACTTACCCTT
AAATTTATTTGCACTACTGGAAAACTACCTGTTCCATGGCCAACACTTGTCACTACTTTCGCGTATGGTC
TTCAATGCTTTGCGAGATACCCAGATCACATGAAACAGCATGACTTTTTCAAGAGTGCCATGCCCGAAGG
TTATGTACAGGAAAGAACTATATTTTTCAAAGATGACGGGAACTACAAGACACGTGCTGAAGTCAAGTTT
GAAGGTGATACCCTTGTTAATAGAATCGAGTTAAAAGGTATTGATTTTAAAGAAGATGGAAACATTCTTG
GACACAAATTGGAATACAACTATAACTCACACAATGTATACATCATGGCAGACAAACAAAAGAATGGAAT
CAAAGTTAACTTCAAAATTAGACACAACATTGAAGATGGAAGCGTTCAACTAGCAGACCATTATCAACAA
AATACTCCAATTGGCGATGGCCCTGTCCTTTTACCAGACAACCATTACCTGTCCACACAATCTGCCCTTT
CGAAAGATCCCAACGAAAAGAGAGACCACATGGTCCTTCTTGAGTTTGTAACAGCTGCTGGGATTACACA
TGGCATGGATGAATTGTACAAATAATACTAGAGCCAGGCATCAAATAAAACGAAAGGCTCAGTCGAAAGA
CTGGGCCTTTCGTTTTATCTGTTGTTTGTCGGTGAACGCTCTCTACTAGAGTCACACTGGCTCACCTTCG
GGTGGGCCTTTCTGCGTTTATAGCTAGCAGATCTCGATCCCGCGAAATTAATACGACTCACTATAGGGGA
ATTGTGAGCGGATAACAATTCCCCTCTAGAAATAATTTTGTTTAACTTTAAGAAGGAGATATACCATGGG
CAGCAGCCATCATCATCATCACAGCAGCGGCGAAAACCTGTATTTTCAGGGCCATATGCTCGAGGATCCG
GCTGCTAACAAAGCCCGAAAGGAAGCTGAGTTGGCTGCTGCCACCGCTGAGCAATAACTAGCATAACCCC
TTGGGGCCTCTAAACGGGTCTTGAGGGGTTTTTTGCTGAAAGGAGGAACTATATCCGGATATCCCGCAAG
AGGCCCGGCAGTACCGGCATAACCAAGCCTATGCCTACAGCATCCAGGGTGACGGTGCCGAGGATGACGA
TGAGCGCATTGTTAGATTTCATACACGGTGCCTGACTGCGTTAGCAATTTAACTGTGATAAACTACCGCA
TTAAAGCTTATCGATGATAAGCTGTCAAACATGAGAATTCTTGAAGACGAAAGGGCCTCGTGATACGCCT
ATTTTTATAGGTTAATGTCATGATAATAATGGTTTCTTAGACGTCAGGTGGCACTTTTCGGGGAAATGTG
CGCGGAACCCCTATTTGTTTATTTTTCTAAATACATTCAAATATGTATCCGCTCATGAGACAATAACCCT
GATAAATGCTTCAATAATATTGAAAAAGGAAGAGTATGAGTATTCAACATTTCCGTGTCGCCCTTATTCC
CTTTTTTGCGGCATTTTGCCTTCCTGTTTTTGCTCACCCAGAAACGCTGGTGAAAGTAAAAGATGCTGAA
GATCAGTTGGGTGCACGAGTGGGTTACATCGAACTGGATCTCAACAGCGGTAAGATCCTTGAGAGTTTTC
GCCCCGAAGAACGTTTTCCAATGATGAGCACTTTTAAAGTTCTGCTATGTGGCGCGGTATTATCCCGTGT
TGACGCCGGGCAAGAGCAACTCGGTCGCCGCATACACTATTCTCAGAATGACTTGGTTGAGTACTCACCA
GTCACAGAAAAGCATCTTACGGATGGCATGACAGTAAGAGAATTATGCAGTGCTGCCATAACCATGAGTG
ATAACACTGCGGCCAACTTACTTCTGACAACGATCGGAGGACCGAAGGAGCTAACCGCTTTTTTGCACAA
CATGGGGGATCATGTAACTCGCCTTGATCGTTGGGAACCGGAGCTGAATGAAGCCATACCAAACGACGAG
CGTGACACCACGATGCCTGCAGCAATGGCAACAACGTTGCGCAAACTATTAACTGGCGAACTACTTACTC
TAGCTTCCCGGCAACAATTAATAGACTGGATGGAGGCGGATAAAGTTGCAGGACCACTTCTGCGCTCGGC
CCTTCCGGCTGGCTGGTTTATTGCTGATAAATCTGGAGCCGGTGAGCGTGGGTCTCGCGGTATCATTGCA
GCACTGGGGCCAGATGGTAAGCCCTCCCGTATCGTAGTTATCTACACGACGGGGAGTCAGGCAACTATGG
ATGAACGAAATAGACAGATCGCTGAGATAGGTGCCTCACTGATTAAGCATTGGTAACTGTCAGACCAAGT
TTACTCATATATACTTTAGATTGATTTAAAACTTCATTTTTAATTTAAAAGGATCTAGGTGAAGATCCTT
TTTGATAATCTCATGACCAAAATCCCTTAACGTGAGTTTTCGTTCCACTGAGCGTCAGACCCCGTAGAAA
AGATCAAAGGATCTTCTTGAGATCCTTTTTTTCTGCGCGTAATCTGCTGCTTGCAAACAAAAAAACCACC
GCTACCAGCGGTGGTTTGTTTGCCGGATCAAGAGCTACCAACTCTTTTTCCGAAGGTAACTGGCTTCAGC
AGAGCGCAGATACCAAATACTGTCCTTCTAGTGTAGCCGTAGTTAGGCCACCACTTCAAGAACTCTGTAG
CACCGCCTACATACCTCGCTCTGCTAATCCTGTTACCAGTGGCTGCTGCCAGTGGCGATAAGTCGTGTCT
TACCGGGTTGGACTCAAGACGATAGTTACCGGATAAGGCGCAGCGGTCGGGCTGAACGGGGGGTTCGTGC
ACACAGCCCAGCTTGGAGCGAACGACCTACACCGAACTGAGATACCTACAGCGTGAGCTATGAGAAAGCG
CCACGCTTCCCGAAGGGAGAAAGGCGGACAGGTATCCGGTAAGCGGCAGGGTCGGAACAGGAGAGCGCAC
GAGGGAGCTTCCAGGGGGAAACGCCTGGTATCTTTATAGTCCTGTCGGGTTTCGCCACCTCTGACTTGAG
CGTCGATTTTTGTGATGCTCGTCAGGGGGGCGGAGCCTATGGAAAAACGCCAGCAACGCGGCCTTTTTAC
GGTTCCTGGCCTTTTGCTGGCCTTTTGCTCACATGTTCTTTCCTGCGTTATCCCCTGATTCTGTGGATAA
CCGTATTACCGCCTTTGAGTGAGCTGATACCGCTCGCCGCAGCCGAACGACCGAGCGCAGCGAGTCAGTG
AGCGAGGAAGCGGAAGAGCGCCTGATGCGGTATTTTCTCCTTACGCATCTGTGCGGTATTTCACACCGCA
ATGGTGCACTCTCAGTACAATCTGCTCTGATGCCGCATAGTTAAGCCAGTATACACTCCGCTATCGCTAC
GTGACTGGGTCATGGCTGCGCCCCGACACCCGCCAACACCCGCTGACGCGCCCTGACGGGCTTGTCTGCT
CCCGGCATCCGCTTACAGACAAGCTGTGACCGTCTCCGGGAGCTGCATGTGTCAGAGGTTTTCACCGTCA
TCACCGAAACGCGCGAGGCAGCTGCGGTAAAGCTCATCAGCGTGGTCGTGAAGCGATTCACAGATGTCTG
CCTGTTCATCCGCGTCCAGCTCGTTGAGTTTCTCCAGAAGCGTTAATGTCTGGCTTCTGATAAAGCGGGC
CATGTTAAGGGCGGTTTTTTCCTGTTTGGTCACTGATGCCTCCGTGTAAGGGGGATTTCTGTTCATGGGG
GTAATGATACCGATGAAACGAGAGAGGATGCTCACGATACGGGTTACTGATGATGAACATGCCCGGTTAC
TGGAACGTTGTGAGGGTAAACAACTGGCGGTATGGATGCGGCGGGACCAGAGAAAAATCACTCAGGGTCA
ATGCCAGCGCTTCGTTAATACAGATGTAGGTGTTCCACAGGGTAGCCAGCAGCATCCTGCGATGCAGATC
CGGAACATAATGGTGCAGGGCGCTGACTTCCGCGTTTCCAGACTTTACGAAACACGGAAACCGAAGACCA
TTCATGTTGTTGCT
